>Addgene plasmid #101795 | pCDF1-mAtf4-HT-puro | addgene full sequence | sequence record 194514 | Addgene NGS Result
CATATGCCAAGTACGCCCCCTATTGACGTCAATGACGGTAAATGGCCCGCCTGGCATTATGCCCAGTACA
TGACCTTATGGGACTTTCCTACTTGGCAGTACATCTACGTATTAGTCATCGCTATTACCATGGTGATGCG
GTTTTGGCAGTACATCAATGGGCGTGGATAGCGGTTTGACTCACGGGGATTTCCAAGTCTCCACCCCATT
GACGTCAATGGGAGTTTGTTTTGGCACCAAAATCAACGGGACTTTCCAAAATGTCGTAACAACTCCGCCC
CATTGACGCAAATGGGCGGTAGGCGTGTACGGTGGGAGGTCTATATAAGCAGAGCTTGTGAAACTTCGAG
GAGTCTCTTTGTTGAGGACTTTTGAGTTCTCCCTTGAGGCTCCCACAGATACAATAAATATTTGAGATTG
AACCCTGTCGAGTATCTGTGTAATCTTTTTTACCTGTGAGGTCTCGGAATCCGGGCCGAGAACTTCGCAG
TTGGCGCCCGAACAGGGACTTGATTGAGAGTGATTGAGGAAGTGAAGCTAGAGCAATAGAAAGCTGTTAA
GCAGAACTCCTGCTGACCTAAATAGGGAAGCAGTAGCAGACGCTGCTAACAGTGAGTATCTCTAGTGAAG
CAGACTCGAGCTCATAATCAAGTCATTGTTTAAAGGCCCAGATAAATTACATCTGGTGACTCTTCGCGGA
CCTTCAAGCCAGGAGATTCGCCGAGGGACAGTCAACAAGGTAGGAGAGATTCTACAGCAACATGGGGAAT
GGACAGGGGCGAGATTGGAAAATGGCCATTAAGAGATGTAGTAATGTTGCTGTAGGAGTAGGGGGGAAGA
GTAAAAAATTTGGAGAAGGGAATTTCAGATGGGCCATTAGAATGGCTAATGTATCTACAGGACGAGAACC
TGGTGATATACCAGAGACTTTAGATCAACTAAGGTTGGTTATTTGCGATTTACAAGAAAGAAGAGAAAAA
TTTGGATCTAGCAAAGAAATTGATATGGCAATTCCTGCATTGAGGAGAAATGGTAGGCAATGTGGCATGT
CTGAAAAAGAGGAGGAATGATGAAGTATCTCAGACTTATTTTATAAGGGAGATACTGTGCTGAGTTCTTC
CCTTTGAGGAAGGTATGTCATATCCTAGACATAGTCTCAATTTTAAAAGAAGAGGTAGGATAGGAGGGAT
GGCCCCTTATGAATTATTAGCACAACAAGAATCCTTAAGAATACAAGATTATTTTTCTGCAATACCACAA
AAATTGCAAGCACAGTGGATTTATTATAAAGATCAAAAAGATAAGAAATGGAAAGGACCAATGAGAGTAG
AATACTGGGGACAGGGATCAGTATTATTAAAGGATGAAGAGAAGGGATATTTTCTTATAATCGATACTAG
TATTATGCCCAGTACATGACCTTATGGGACTTTCCTACTTGGCAGTACATCTACGTATTAGTCATCGCTA
TTACCATGGTGATGCGGTTTTGGCAGTACATCAATGGGCGTGGATAGCGGTTTGACTCACGGGGATTTCC
AAGTCTCCACCCCATTGACGTCAATGGGAGTTTGTTTTGGCACCAAAATCAACGGGACTTTCCAAAATGT
CGTAACAACTCCGCCCCATTGACGCAAATGGGCGGTAGGCGTGTACGGTGGGAGGTCTATATAAGCAGAG
CTCGTTTAGTGAACCGTCAGATCGCCTGGAGACGCCATCCACGCTGTTTTGACCTCCATAGAAGATTCTA
GAGCGCCATGACCGAGATGAGCTTCCTGAACAGCGAAGTGTTGGCGGGGGACTTGATGTCCCCCTTCGAC
CAGTCGGGTTTGGGGGCTGAAGAAAGCCTAGGTCTCTTAGATGACTATCTGGAGGTGGCCAAGCACTTGA
AACCTCATGGGTTCTCCAGCGACAAGGCGGGCTCCTCGGAATGGCCGGCTATGGATGATGGCTTGGCCAG
TGCCTCAGACACCGGCAAGGAGGATGCCTTTTCCGGGACAGATTGGATGTTGGAGAAAATGGATCTGAAA
GAGTTTGACTTCGATGCTCTGTTTCGAATGGATGACCTGGAAACCATGCCAGATGAGCTCTTGACCACGT
TGGATGACACATGTGATCTTTTTGCCCCTCTAGTCCAAGAGACTAATAAGGAGCCCCCTCAGACAGTGAA
CCCAATTGGCCATCTCCCAGAAAGTTTAATAAAAGTCGACCAGGTTGCCCCCTTTACATTCTTGCAGCCT
TTCCCCTGTTCCCCAGGGGTTCTGTCTTCCACTCCAGAGCATTCCTTTAGTTTAGAGCTAGGCAGTGAAG
TTGATATCTCTGAAGGAGACAGGAAGCCTGACTCTGCTGCTTACATTACTCTAATCCCTCCATGTGTAAA
GGAGGAAGACACTCCCTCTGACAATGACAGTGGCATCTGTATGAGCCCAGAGTCCTACCTGGGCTCTCCC
CAGCATAGCCCCTCCACCTCCAGGGCCCCACCAGACAATCTGCCTTCTCCAGGTGGTTCCCGTGGGTCTC
CTCGGCCCAAACCTTATGACCCACCTGGAGTTAGTTTGACAGCTAAAGTGAAGACTGAGAAATTGGATAA
GAAGCTGAAAAAGATGGAGCAAAACAAGACAGCAGCCACTAGGTACCGCCAGAAGAAGCGGGCTGAGCAG
GAGGCCCTCACTGGCGAGTGTAAGGAGCTAGAAAAAAAGAATGAGGCTCTGAAAGAGAAGGCAGATTCTC
TGGCCAAGGAGATCCAGTATCTGAAAGACCTGATAGAAGAGGTCCGTAAGGCAAGGGGGAAGAAGAGAGT
TCCGTCTAGAGCCCGGGCGCGCCGGATCCAGATCTCTGAGGATCTGTACTTTCAGAGCGATAACGATGGA
TCCGAAATCGGTACTGGCTTTCCATTCGACCCCCATTATGTGGAAGTCCTGGGCGAGCGCATGCACTACG
TCGATGTTGGTCCGCGCGATGGCACCCCTGTGCTGTTCCTGCACGGTAACCCGACCTCCTCCTACGTGTG
GCGCAACATCATCCCGCATGTTGCACCGACCCATCGCTGCATTGCTCCAGACCTGATCGGTATGGGCAAA
TCCGACAAACCAGACCTGGGTTATTTCTTCGACGACCACGTCCGCTTCATGGATGCCTTCATCGAAGCCC
TGGGTCTGGAAGAGGTCGTCCTGGTCATTCACGACTGGGGCTCCGCTCTGGGTTTCCACTGGGCCAAGCG
CAATCCAGAGCGCGTCAAAGGTATTGCATTTATGGAGTTCATCCGCCCTATCCCGACCTGGGACGAATGG
CCAGAATTTGCCCGCGAGACCTTCCAGGCCTTCCGCACCACCGACGTCGGCCGCAAGCTGATCATCGATC
AGAACGTTTTTATCGAGGGTACGCTGCCGATGGGTGTCGTCCGCCCGCTGACTGAAGTCGAGATGGACCA
TTACCGCGAGCCGTTCCTGAATCCTGTTGACCGCGAGCCACTGTGGCGCTTCCCAAACGAGCTGCCAATC
GCCGGTGAGCCAGCGAACATCGTCGCGCTGGTCGAAGAATACATGGACTGGCTGCACCAGTCCCCTGTCC
CGAAGCTGCTGTTCTGGGGCACCCCAGGCGTTCTGATCCCACCGGCCGAAGCCGCTCGCCTGGCCAAAAG
CCTGCCTAACTGCAAGGCTGTGGACATCGGCCCGGGTCTGAATCTGCTGCAAGAAGACAACCCGGACCTG
ATCGGCAGCGAGATCGCGCGCTGGCTGTCTACTCTGGAGATTTCCGGTAGATCTTAATTAATTTAAATGA
ATTCGCGGCCGCGAAGGATCTGCGATCGCTCCGGTGCCCGTCAGTGGGCAGAGCGCACATCGCCCACAGT
CCCCGAGAAGTTGGGGGGAGGGGTCGGCAATTGAACGGGTGCCTAGAGAAGGTGGCGCGGGGTAAACTGG
GAAAGTGATGTCGTGTACTGGCTCCGCCTTTTTCCCGAGGGTGGGGGAGAACCGTATATAAGTGCAGTAG
TCGCCGTGAACGTTCTTTTTCGCAACGGGTTTGCCGCCAGAACACAGCTGAAGCTTCGAGGGGCTCGCAT
CTCTCCTTCACGCGCCCGCCGCCCTACCTGAGGCCGCCATCCACGCCGGTTGAGTCGCGTTCTGCCGCCT
CCCGCCTGTGGTGCCTCCTGAACTGCGTCCGCCGTCTAGGTAAGTTTAAAGCTCAGGTCGAGACCGGGCC
TTTGTCCGGCGCTCCCTTGGAGCCTACCTAGACTCAGCCGGCTCTCCACGCTTTGCCTGACCCTGCTTGC
TCAACTCTACGTCTTTGTTTCGTTTTCTGTTCTGCGCCGTTACAGATCCAAGCTGTGACCGGCGCCTACG
CTAGATGACCGAGTACAAGCCCACGGTGCGCCTCGCCACCCGCGACGACGTCCCCAGGGCCGTACGCACC
CTCGCCGCCGCGTTCGCCGACTACCCCGCCACGCGCCACACCGTCGATCCGGACCGCCACATCGAGCGGG
TCACCGAGCTGCAAGAACTCTTCCTCACGCGCGTCGGGCTCGACATCGGCAAGGTGTGGGTCGCGGACGA
CGGCGCCGCGGTGGCGGTCTGGACCACGCCGGAGAGCGTCGAAGCGGGGGCGGTGTTCGCCGAGATCGGC
CCGCGCATGGCCGAGTTGAGCGGTTCCCGGCTGGCCGCGCAGCAACAGATGGAAGGCCTCCTGGCGCCGC
ACCGGCCCAAGGAGCCCGCGTGGTTCCTGGCCACCGTCGGCGTCTCGCCCGACCACCAGGGCAAGGGTCT
GGGCAGCGCCGTCGTGCTCCCCGGAGTGGAGGCGGCCGAGCGCGCCGGGGTGCCCGCCTTCCTGGAGACC
TCCGCGCCCCGCAACCTCCCCTTCTACGAGCGGCTCGGCTTCACCGTCACCGCCGACGTCGAGGTGCCCG
AAGGACCGCGCACCTGGTGCATGACCCGCAAGCCCGGTGCCTGAGTCGACAATCAACCTCTGGATTACAA
AATTTGTGAAAGATTGACTGGTATTCTTAACTATGTTGCTCCTTTTACGCTATGTGGATACGCTGCTTTA
ATGCCTTTGTATCATGCTATTGCTTCCCGTATGGCTTTCATTTTCTCCTCCTTGTATAAATCCTGGTTGC
TGTCTCTTTATGAGGAGTTGTGGCCCGTTGTCAGGCAACGTGGCGTGGTGTGCACTGTGTTTGCTGACGC
AACCCCCACTGGTTGGGGCATTGCCACCACCTGTCAGCTCCTTTCCGGGACTTTCGCTTTCCCCCTCCCT
ATTGCCACGGCGGAACTCATCGCCGCCTGCCTTGCCCGCTGCTGGACAGGGGCTCGGCTGTTGGGCACTG
ACAATTCCGTGGTGTTGTCGGGGAAATCATCGTCCTTTCCTTGGCTGCTCGCCTGTGTTGCCACCTGGAT
TCTGCGCGGGACGTCCTTCTGCTACGTCCCTTCGGCCCTCAATCCAGCGGACCTTCCTTCCCGCGGCCTG
CTGCCGGCTCTGCGGCCTCTTCCGCGTCTTCGCCTTCGCCCTCAGACGAGTCGGATCTCCCTTTGGGCCG
CCTCCCCGCCTGGTACCGATGACAGAGTTAGAAGATCGCTTCAGGAAGCTATTTGGCACGACTTCTACAA
CGGGAGACAGCACAGTAGATTCTGAAGATGAACCTCCTAAAAAAGAAAAAAGGGTGGACTGGGATGAGTA
TTGGAACCCTGAAATCGATAGCTTCCAGTGCTTTGTGAAACTTCGAGGAGTCTCTTTGTTGAGGACTTTT
GAGTTCTCCCTTGAGGCTCCCACAGATACAATAAATATTTGAGATTGAACCCTGTCGAGTATCTGTGTAA
TCTTTTTTACCTGTGAGGTCTCGGAATCCGGGCCGAGAACTTCGCAGCGAGCTCATTGTACCGCGAACTT
GTTTATTGCAGCTTATAATGGTTACAAATAAAGCAATAGCATCACAAATTTCACAAATAAAGCATTTTTT
TCACTGCATTCTAGTTGTGGTTTGTCCAAACTCATCAATGTATCTTATCATGTCTGGCTCTAGCTATCCC
GCCCCTAACTCCGCCCATCCCGCCCCTAACTCCGCCCAGTTCCGCCCATTCTCCGCCCCATGGCTGACTA
ATTTTTTTTATTTATGCAGAGGCCGAGGCCGCCTCGGCCTCTGAGCTATTCCAGAAGTAGTGAGGAGGCT
TTTTTGGAGGCCTAGACTTTTGCAGAGACCAAATTCGTAATCATGTCATAGCTGTTTCCTGTGTGAAATT
GTTATCCGCTCACAATTCCACACAACATACGAGCCGGAAGCATAAAGTGTAAAGCCTGGGGTGCCTAATG
AGTGAGCTAACTCACATTAATTGCGTTGCGCTCACTGCCCGCTTTCCAGTCGGGAAACCTGTCGTGCCAG
CTGCATTAATGAATCGGCCAACGCGCGGGGAGAGGCGGTTTGCGTATTGGGCGCTCTTCCGCTTCCTCGC
TCACTGACTCGCTGCGCTCGGTCGTTCGGCTGCGGCGAGCGGTATCAGCTCACTCAAAGGCGGTAATACG
GTTATCCACAGAATCAGGGGATAACGCAGGAAAGAACATGTGAGCAAAAGGCCAGCAAAAGGCCAGGAAC
CGTAAAAAGGCCGCGTTGCTGGCGTTTTTCCATAGGCTCCGCCCCCCTGACGAGCATCACAAAAATCGAC
GCTCAAGTCAGAGGTGGCGAAACCCGACAGGACTATAAAGATACCAGGCGTTTCCCCCTGGAAGCTCCCT
CGTGCGCTCTCCTGTTCCGACCCTGCCGCTTACCGGATACCTGTCCGCCTTTCTCCCTTCGGGAAGCGTG
GCGCTTTCTCATAGCTCACGCTGTAGGTATCTCAGTTCGGTGTAGGTCGTTCGCTCCAAGCTGGGCTGTG
TGCACGAACCCCCCGTTCAGCCCGACCGCTGCGCCTTATCCGGTAACTATCGTCTTGAGTCCAACCCGGT
AAGACACGACTTATCGCCACTGGCAGCAGCCACTGGTAACAGGATTAGCAGAGCGAGGTATGTAGGCGGT
GCTACAGAGTTCTTGAAGTGGTGGCCTAACTACGGCTACACTAGAAGAACAGTATTTGGTATCTGCGCTC
TGCTGAAGCCAGTTACCTTCGGAAAAAGAGTTGGTAGCTCTTGATCCGGCAAACAAACCACCGCTGGTAG
CGGTGGTTTTTTTGTTTGCAAGCAGCAGATTACGCGCAGAAAAAAAGGATCTCAAGAAGATCCTTTGATC
TTTTCTACGGGGTCTGACGCTCAGTGGAACGAAAACTCACGTTAAGGGATTTTGGTCATGAGATTATCAA
AAAGGATCTTCACCTAGATCCTTTTAAATTAAAAATGAAGTTTTAAATCAATCTAAAGTATATATGAGTA
AACTTGGTCTGACAGTTACCAATGCTTAATCAGTGAGGCACCTATCTCAGCGATCTGTCTATTTCGTTCA
TCCATAGTTGCCTGACTCCCCGTCGTGTAGATAACTACGATACGGGAGGGCTTACCATCTGGCCCCAGTG
CTGCAATGATACCGCGAGACCCACGCTCACCGGCTCCAGATTTATCAGCAATAAACCAGCCAGCCGGAAG
GGCCGAGCGCAGAAGTGGTCCTGCAACTTTATCCGCCTCCATCCAGTCTATTAATTGTTGCCGGGAAGCT
AGAGTAAGTAGTTCGCCAGTTAATAGTTTGCGCAACGTTGTTGCCATTGCTACAGGCATCGTGGTGTCAC
GCTCGTCGTTTGGTATGGCTTCATTCAGCTCCGGTTCCCAACGATCAAGGCGAGTTACATGATCCCCCAT
GTTGTGCAAAAAAGCGGTTAGCTCCTTCGGTCCTCCGATCGTTGTCAGAAGTAAGTTGGCCGCAGTGTTA
TCACTCATGGTTATGGCAGCACTGCATAATTCTCTTACTGTCATGCCATCCGTAAGATGCTTTTCTGTGA
CTGGTGAGTACTCAACCAAGTCATTCTGAGAATAGTGTATGCGGCGACCGAGTTGCTCTTGCCCGGCGTC
AATACGGGATAATACCGCGCCACATAGCAGAACTTTAAAAGTGCTCATCATTGGAAAACGTTCTTCGGGG
CGAAAACTCTCAAGGATCTTACCGCTGTTGAGATCCAGTTCGATGTAACCCACTCGTGCACCCAACTGAT
CTTCAGCATCTTTTACTTTCACCAGCGTTTCTGGGTGAGCAAAAACAGGAAGGCAAAATGCCGCAAAAAA
GGGAATAAGGGCGACACGGAAATGTTGAATACTCATACTCTTCCTTTTTCAATATTATTGAAGCATTTAT
CAGGGTTATTGTCTCATGAGCGGATACATATTTGAATGTATTTAGAAAAATAAACAAATAGGGGTTCCGC
GCACATTTCCCCGAAAAGTGCCACCTGACGTCTAAGAAACCATTATTATCATGACATTAACCTATAAAAA
TAGGCGTATCACGAGGCCCTTTCGTCTCGCGCGTTTCGGTGATGACGGTGAAAACCTCTGACACATGCAG
CTCCCGGAGACGGTCACAGCTTGTCTGTAAGCGGATGCCGGGAGCAGACAAGCCCGTCAGGGCGCGTCAG
CGGGTGTTGGCGGGTGTCGGGGCTGGCTTAACTATGCGGCATCAGAGCAGATTGTACTGAGAGTGCAC
Features (pLannotate 1.2.2; 25 found; start..end, strand, type, name):
      1..132     +  enhancer       CMV enhancer (fragment): human cytomegalovirus immediate early enhancer; contains an 18-bp deletion relative to the standard CMV enhancer
    133..336     +  promoter       CMV promoter: human cytomegalovirus (CMV) immediate early promoter
    762..1025    +  CDS            gag (fragment): GAG_FIVPE - Experimental evidence at protein level: Swiss-Prot protein existence level 1. Nucleocapsid protein p13 encapsulates and protects viral dimeric unspliced (genomic) RNA. Binds these RNAs through its zinc fingers (By similarity). From Feline immunodeficiency virus (isolate Petaluma) (FIV).
   1135..1389    +  CDS            pol (fragment): POL_FIVPE - Experimental evidence at protein level: Swiss-Prot protein existence level 1. During replicative cycle of retroviruses, the reverse- transcribed viral DNA is integrated into the host chromosome by the viral integrase enzyme. RNase H activity is associated with the reverse transcriptase. From Feline immunodeficiency virus (isolate Petaluma) (FIV).
   1402..1478    +  enhancer       CMV enhancer (fragment): human cytomegalovirus immediate early enhancer
   1479..1682    +  promoter       CMV promoter: human cytomegalovirus (CMV) immediate early promoter
   1758..2804    +  CDS            Atf4: ATF4_MOUSE - Also known as Creb2 From Mus musculus (Mouse).
   2838..2858    +  CDS            TEV site: tobacco etch virus (TEV) protease recognition and cleavage site
   2874..3757    +  CDS            HaloTag® (fragment): modified bacterial dehalogenase that forms covalent bonds with chloroalkane derivatives
   3826..4037    +  promoter       EF-1α core promoter: core promoter for human elongation factor EF-1α
   4050..4318    +  LTR            5' LTR (truncated): truncated 5' long terminal repeat (LTR) from human T-cell leukemia virus (HTLV) type 1
   4345..4944    +  CDS            PuroR: puromycin N-acetyltransferase; pac from Streptomyces alboniger; confers resistance to puromycin
   4951..5539    +  misc_feature   WPRE: woodchuck hepatitis virus posttranscriptional regulatory element
   5549..5683    +  CDS            rev (fragment): REV_FIVSD - Experimental evidence at transcript level: Swiss-Prot protein existence level 2. Escorts unspliced or incompletely spliced viral pre-mRNAs (late transcripts) out of the nucleus of infected cells. These pre- mRNAs carry a recognition sequence called Rev responsive element (RRE) located in the env gene, that is not present in fully spliced viral mRNAs (early transcripts). This function is essential since most viral proteins are translated from unspliced or partially spliced pre-mRNAs which cannot exit the nucleus by the pathway used by fully processed cellular mRNAs (By similarity).
   5876..5997    +  polyA_signal   SV40 poly(A) signal: SV40 polyadenylation signal
   6037..6172    +  rep_origin     SV40 ori: SV40 origin of replication
   6229..6245    -  protein_bind   lac operator: The lac repressor binds to the lac operator to inhibit transcription in E. coli. This inhibition can be relieved by adding lactose or isopropyl-β-D-thiogalactopyranoside (IPTG). lac repressor encoded by lacI
   6253..6283    -  promoter       lac promoter: promoter for the E. coli lac operon
   6298..6319    -  protein_bind   CAP binding site: CAP binding activates transcription in the presence of cAMP. E. coli catabolite activator protein
   6332..6424    -  CDS            lacI (fragment): lac repressor; lacI; The lac repressor binds to the lac operator to inhibit transcription in E. coli. This inhibition can be relieved by adding lactose or isopropyl-β-D-thiogalactopyranoside (IPTG).
   6607..7195    -  rep_origin     ori: high-copy-number ColE1/pMB1/pBR322/pUC origin of replication
   7366..8226    -  CDS            AmpR: β-lactamase; bla; confers resistance to ampicillin, carbenicillin, and related antibiotics
   8227..8331    -  promoter       AmpR promoter: bla
   8426..8461    +  CDS            rop (fragment): Rop protein, which maintains plasmids at low copy number; rop
   8563..7       +  misc_feature   bom (fragment) (across the origin): basis of mobility region from pBR322
