[The description below was written by a language model from this plasmid's Addgene catalogue record and pLannotate feature annotations shown in this document.]
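Description:
pCDF1-mAtf4-HT-puro is a lentiviral mammalian expression vector built on the pCDF1-MCS2-EF1-Puro backbone. The annotated viral remnants (fragments of gag, pol and rev) match feline immunodeficiency virus, indicating an FIV-based rather than HIV-based transfer vector. A CMV enhancer/promoter sits at the 5' end of the viral region, the position from which genomic RNA would be transcribed in packaging cells, although the LTRs themselves are not annotated in the feature table. In bacteria the 8.6 kb plasmid is maintained by a high-copy ColE1/pUC-type origin and selected through the ampicillin resistance gene. An SV40 poly(A) signal and SV40 origin lie downstream of the viral cassette.

The payload is the mouse Atf4 coding sequence (activating transcription factor 4, also known as CREB2) driven by an internal CMV enhancer/promoter. It is followed by a TEV protease recognition site and then a C-terminal HaloTag, a modified bacterial dehalogenase that bonds covalently to chloroalkane ligands. This arrangement allows the fusion protein to be fluorescently labelled or captured on ligand-bearing resin, and the TEV site offers a way to release ATF4 from the tag. Downstream, a second cassette uses an EF-1α core promoter combined with an HTLV-1 LTR fragment to express puromycin N-acetyltransferase, giving puromycin selection of transduced cells. A WPRE follows to enhance transcript expression.

The stated purpose is lentiviral delivery of C-terminally Halo-tagged mouse ATF4. This would suit stable expression in mammalian cells for tracking, imaging or pull-down of the protein, though the record does not name a specific application.
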