Addgene plasmid #101795: pCDF1-mAtf4-HT-puro
Purpose: Lentiviral vector containing C-terminally Halo-tag tagged mouse ATF4
Depositing lab: Seiichi Oyadomari. Depositing organization: Tokushima University.
Backbone
  Vector backbone: pCDF1-MCS2-EF1-Puro
  Backbone manufacturer: Systems Biosciences Inc
  Backbone size w/o insert (bp): 6592
  Vector type: Mammalian Expression, Lentiviral
  Selectable markers: Puromycin
Growth in bacteria
  Bacterial resistance: Ampicillin, 100 μg/mL
  Growth temperature: 37°C
  Growth strain: NEB Stable
  Copy number: High Copy
Gene/Insert
  Gene/Insert name: Activating transcription factor 4 (alt name: Atf4)
  Species: M. musculus (mouse)
  Insert size (bp): 2004
  Entrez Gene: Atf4 (a.k.a. Atf-4, C/ATF, CREB-2, CREB2, TAXREB67)
  Tag / fusion protein: Halo tag (C terminal on insert)
  Cloning method: Ligation Independent Cloning
  Sequencing primers: 5′ CMV Forward
Terms and licenses: Academic/Nonprofit Terms; Industry Terms: Not Available to Industry
How to cite: pCDF1-mAtf4-HT-puro was a gift from Seiichi Oyadomari (Addgene plasmid # 101795 ; http://n2t.net/addgene:101795 ; RRID:Addgene_101795)
